>Addgene plasmid #27420 | pBABEpuro-Flag-ZO-2 | addgene partial sequence | sequence record 33827 | 27420 with pBABE-5
CAGTGTGGTGGTACGTAGGAATTCAAGCTTAGCCACCATGGACTACAAAGACGATGACGATAAAGCAAGG
CTCGAATCGGTACCCATGCCGGTGCGAGGAGACCGCGGGTTTCCACCCCGGCGGGAGCTGTCAGGTTGGC
TCCGCGCCCCAGGCATGGAAGAGCTGATATGGGAACAGTACACTGTGACCCTACAAAAGGATTCCAAAAG
AGGATTTGGAATTGCAGTGTCCGGAGGCAGAGACAACCCCCACTTTGAAAATGGAGAAACGTCAATTGTC
ATTTCTGATGTGCTCCCGGGTGGGCCTGCTGATGGGCTGCTCCAAGAAAATGACAGAGTGGTCATGGTCA
ATGGCACCCCCATGGAGGATGTGCTTCATTCGTTTGCAGTTCAGCAGCTCAGAAAAAGTGGGAAGGTCGC
TGCTATTGTGGTCAAGAGGCCCCGGAAGGTCCAGGTGGCCGCACTTCAGGCCAGCCCTCCCCTGGATCAG
GATGACCGGGCTTTTGAGGTGATGGACGAGTTTGATGGCAGAAGTTTCCGGAGTGGCTACAGCGAGAGGA
GCCGGCTGAACAGCCATGGGGGGCGCAGCCGCAGCTGGGAGGACAGCCCGGAAAGGGGGCGTCCCCATGA
GCGGGCCCGGAGCCGGGAGCGGGACCTCAGCCGGGACCGGAGCCGTGGCCGGAGCCTGGAGCGGGGCCTG
GACCAAGACCATGCGCGCACCCGAGACCGCAGCCGTGGCCGGAGCCTGGAGCGGGGCCTGGACCACGACT
TTGGGCCATCCCGGGAACCGGGACCG
