>Addgene plasmid #27420 | pBABEpuro-Flag-ZO-2 | addgene partial sequence | sequence record 33828 | 27420 with pBABE-3
GTCCGGTATCGGGCAGACTGGCCATAGTAACCGCGCTTGGAGTGTTCTGACAGCTGCTGGCGGTACTCCT
CCTCCTCGGCATCACTGCCATAACTTCCTCTGGTATCCTGATAAGGTCTGGAAGGAGCTTTCTGTGGCTC
AGGGGGTCTGGAACTCGTGTGCTGGGGCGTGCCAGGGTCTGGCTTGTGCGTTTTGATTGGAACTGCATAG
ATATCAGGATGCTTCTGGGCAATTTCGATCCTTGCATTCTGTGCTTCCTGGAGCTCCTGCATTCTCTGTA
ACCTGGCCTTGTGATCCATCTTCTCAAATATTTTGACTTTGCCCAGGACTGATTTGGGAGCATTATCTTG
CTCCTCACTGCTCTCTCCCACCTCCTCACCCTCTTGAGGAGGGATGGGAGTGGAGGGCTTCAGTATAGAC
CGCCCAAAGGTAGGTTTTGCTGCAACAGGAGGAGGATAACCTTTGGTAGATGCCCCAGGAGTTTCATTAC
CAGCAACGGCAGAGGGGTTTGACTTATATTCATAGGATTTGGAGAAGTCATAGGATTCTTCTTTGTTCTG
GGTTTTGGCCTTGGGCGGCTCTGGCTTGAATGCTGGGGGCGGGCTATTGTCCCTAAGTTGATCGCTGCTA
GCAGCCCNCCTCATCTGAGCTCGTGGCTCTGGGCTGGGTTTCCTTATGCTCTCCTCGTGCTGCACCGGCT
CCGAGGAGC
