[The description below was written by a language model from this plasmid's Addgene catalogue record.]
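Description:
pBABEpuro-Flag-ZO-2 is a retroviral mammalian expression plasmid built on the pBABE-puro backbone (about 5.2 kb without insert). It is maintained in E. coli as a high-copy plasmid under ampicillin selection, and it carries a puromycin resistance marker for selecting transduced or transfected mammalian cells. No feature table accompanies the record, so individual regulatory elements are not listed. In the standard pBABE-puro design, however, the cloned gene sits between Moloney murine leukemia virus long terminal repeats with a packaging signal. The 5′ LTR drives transcription of the insert, and a separate internal promoter expresses the puromycin resistance gene. When introduced into a retroviral packaging cell line, this arrangement allows the LTR-flanked region to be packaged into replication-defective virus and stably integrated into the genome of target cells.

The payload is the human Zonula Occludens 2 coding sequence (ZO-2, gene symbol TJP2), an insert of roughly 3.6 kb cloned between the EcoRI and SalI sites. The record does not say whether these sites survived cloning. A Flag epitope is fused to the N terminus of the protein, which allows detection and immunoprecipitation with anti-Flag antibodies. ZO-2 is a PDZ domain-containing tight junction scaffold protein. The associated publication concerns PDZ domain-dependent complexes between ZO-2 and YAP2 and their effect on YAP2 nuclear localization and signalling. The construct therefore suits stable or transient expression of tagged ZO-2 in mammalian cells for protein interaction, localization and signalling studies.
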