Addgene plasmid #27420: pBABEpuro-Flag-ZO-2
Depositing lab: Marius Sudol. Depositing organization: Geisinger Health Center. Publication: Functional complexes between YAP2 and ZO-2 are PDZ domain-dependent, and regulate YAP2 nuclear localization and signalling. Oka T, Remue E, Meerschaert K, Vanloo B, Boucherie C, Gfeller D, Bader GD, Sidhu SS, Vandekerckhove J, Gettemans J, Sudol M. Biochem J. 2010 Nov 25. 432(3):461-72. 10.1042/BJ20100870 PubMed 20868367.
Backbone
  Vector backbone: pBABE-puro
  Backbone manufacturer: Addgene
  Backbone size w/o insert (bp): 5169
  Vector type: Mammalian Expression, Retroviral
  Selectable markers: Puromycin
Growth in bacteria
  Bacterial resistance: Ampicillin, 100 μg/mL
  Growth temperature: 37°C
  Growth strain: DH5alpha
  Copy number: High Copy
Gene/Insert
  Gene/Insert name: Zonula Occludens 2 (alt names: ZO-2; TJP2)
  Species: H. sapiens (human)
  Insert size (bp): 3573
  GenBank ID: AAH27592
  Entrez Gene: TJP2 (a.k.a. C9DUPq21.11, DFNA51, DUP9q21.11, FHCA1, PFIC4, X104, ZO2)
  Tag / fusion protein: Flag (N terminal on insert)
  Cloning method: Restriction Enzyme; 5′ cloning site EcoRI (unknown if destroyed); 3′ cloning site SalI (unknown if destroyed)
  Sequencing primers: 5′ pBABE 5 primer
Terms and licenses: Academic/Nonprofit Terms; Industry Terms: Not Available to Industry
How to cite: pBABEpuro-Flag-ZO-2 was a gift from Marius Sudol (Addgene plasmid # 27420 ; http://n2t.net/addgene:27420 ; RRID:Addgene_27420)
